>Addgene plasmid #135194 | HsTPC2-EYFP | addgene full sequence | sequence record 267156 | Addgene NGS Result
TTACCGCCATGCATTAGTTATTAATAGTAATCAATTACGGGGTCATTAGTTCATAGCCCATATATGGAGT
TCCGCGTTACATAACTTACGGTAAATGGCCCGCCTGGCTGACCGCCCAACGACCCCCGCCCATTGACGTC
AATAATGACGTATGTTCCCATAGTAACGCCAATAGGGACTTTCCATTGACGTCAATGGGTGGAGTATTTA
CGGTAAACTGCCCACTTGGCAGTACATCAAGTGTATCATATGCCAAGTACGCCCCCTATTGACGTCAATG
ACGGTAAATGGCCCGCCTGGCATTATGCCCAGTACATGACCTTATGGGACTTTCCTACTTGGCAGTACAT
CTACGTATTAGTCATCGCTATTACCATGGTGATGCGGTTTTGGCAGTACATCAATGGGCGTGGATAGCGG
TTTGACTCACGGGGATTTCCAAGTCTCCACCCCATTGACGTCAATGGGAGTTTGTTTTGGCACCAAAATC
AACGGGACTTTCCAAAATGTCGTAACAACTCCGCCCCATTGACGCAAATGGGCGGTAGGCGTGTACGGTG
GGAGGTCTATATAAGCAGAGCTGGTTTAGTGAACCGTCAGATCCGCTAGCGCTACCGGACTCAGATCTCG
AGCTCAAGCTTCCATGGCGGAACCCCAGGCGGAGTCGGAGCCCCTGCTGGGCGGGGCCCGCGGCGGTGGC
GGCGACTGGCCGGCGGGGCTGACCACTTACCGCAGCATCCAAGTCGGCCCTGGTGCCGCGGCCAGGTGGG
ACCTCTGCATTGATCAGGCTGTGGTCTTCATCGAAGATGCTATTCAGTACCGCTCCATCAACCACCGGGT
GGATGCCAGCTCGATGTGGCTTTACCGACGGTATTACTCGAACGTATGCCAACGGACTTTGAGCTTCACC
ATCTTCTTGATCCTGTTTTTGGCTTTTATCGAGACCCCATCCTCACTCACCAGCACGGCGGACGTGCGCT
ACCGCGCTGCCCCCTGGGAGCCGCCCTGCGGCCTGACCGAGAGTGTCGAGGTGCTCTGCCTGCTGGTCTT
TGCGGCCGACCTCTCTGTGAAGGGTTACCTGTTCGGGTGGGCCCATTTCCAGAAAAACCTTTGGCTGCTG
GGCTACCTCGTGGTGCTGGTGGTGTCTCTGGTGGACTGGACCGTGTCCCTGAGTCTCGTGTGTCATGAGC
CCCTGCGGATCCGCCGGCTTCTCCGTCCCTTCTTCCTGCTGCAGAACTCCTCTATGATGAAGAAGACCTT
GAAATGCATCCGCTGGTCGCTGCCGGAAATGGCCAGCGTCGGGCTGCTGCTGGCCATCCACCTGTGCCTC
TTCACCATGTTCGGAATGCTGCTGTTCGCTGGTGGGAAGCAGGATGATGGGCAGGACAGGGAGAGGCTGA
CCTACTTCCAGAACCTGCCTGAGTCTCTGACTTCCCTCCTGGTGCTGCTGACCACGGCCAACAACCCCGA
TGTGATGATTCCTGCGTATTCCAAGAACCGGGCCTATGCCATCTTCTTCATAGTCTTCACTGTGATAGGA
AGCCTGTTTCTGATGAACCTGCTGACAGCCATCATCTACAGTCAGTTCCGGGGCTACCTGATGAAATCTC
TCCAGACCTCGCTGTTTCGGAGGCGGCTGGGAACCCGGGCTGCCTTTGAAGTCCTATCCTCCATGGTGGG
GGAGGGAGGAGCCTTCCCTCAGGCAGTTGGGGTGAAGCCCCAGAACTTGCTGCAGGTGCTTCAGAAGGTC
CAGCTGGACAGCTCCCACAAACAGGCCATGATGGAGAAGGTGCGTTCCTACGGCAGTGTTCTGCTGTCAG
CTGAGGAGTTTCAGAAGCTCTTCAACGAGCTTGACAGAAGTGTGGTTAAAGAGCACCCGCCGAGGCCCGA
GTACCAGTCTCCGTTTCTGCAGAGCGCCCAGTTCCTCTTCGGCCACTACTACTTTGACTACCTGGGGAAC
CTCATCGCCCTGGCAAACCTGGTGTCCATTTGCGTGTTCCTGGTGCTGGATGCAGATGTGCTGCCTGCTG
AGCGTGATGACTTCATCCTGGGGATTCTCAACTGCGTCTTCATTGTGTACTACCTGTTGGAGATGCTGCT
CAAGGTCTTTGCCCTGGGCCTGCGAGGGTACCTGTCCTACCCCAGCAACGTGTTTGACGGGCTCCTCACC
GTTGTCCTGCTGGTTTTGGAGATCTCAACTCTGGCTGTGTACCGATTGCCACACCCAGGCTGGAGGCCGG
AGATGGTGGGCCTGCTGTCGCTGTGGGACATGACCCGCATGCTGAACATGCTCATCGTGTTCCGCTTCCT
GCGTATCATCCCCAGCATGAAGCCGATGGCCGTGGTGGCCAGTACCGTCCTGGGCCTGGTGCAGAACATG
CGTGCTTTTGGCGGGATCCTGGTGGTGGTCTACTACGTATTTGCCATCATTGGGATCAACTTGTTTAGAG
GCGTCATTGTGGCTCTTCCTGGAAACAGCAGCCTGGCCCCTGCCAATGGCTCGGCGCCCTGTGGGAGCTT
CGAGCAGCTGGAGTACTGGGCCAACAACTTCGATGACTTTGCGGCTGCCCTGGTCACTCTGTGGAACTTG
ATGGTGGTGAACAACTGGCAGGTGTTTCTGGATGCATATCGGCGCTACTCAGGCCCGTGGTCCAAGATCT
ATTTTGTATTGTGGTGGCTGGTGTCGTCTGTCATCTGGGTCAACCTGTTTCTGGCCCTGATTCTGGAGAA
CTTCCTTCACAAGTGGGACCCCCGCAGCCACCTGCAGCCCCTTGCTGGGACCCCAGAGGCCACCTACCAG
ATGACTGTGGAGCTCCTGTTCAGGGATATTCTGGAGGAGCCCGAGGAGGATGAGCTCACAGAGAGGCTGA
GCCAGCACCCGCACCTGTGGCTGTGCAGGAGAATTCTGCAGTCGACGGTACCGCGGGCCCGGGATCCACC
GGTCGCCACCATGGTGAGCAAGGGCGAGGAGCTGTTCACCGGGGTGGTGCCCATCCTGGTCGAGCTGGAC
GGCGACGTAAACGGCCACAAGTTCAGCGTGTCCGGCGAGGGCGAGGGCGATGCCACCTACGGCAAGCTGA
CCCTGAAGTTCATCTGCACCACCGGCAAGCTGCCCGTGCCCTGGCCCACCCTCGTGACCACCTTCGGCTA
CGGCCTGCAGTGCTTCGCCCGCTACCCCGACCACATGAAGCAGCACGACTTCTTCAAGTCCGCCATGCCC
GAAGGCTACGTCCAGGAGCGCACCATCTTCTTCAAGGACGACGGCAACTACAAGACCCGCGCCGAGGTGA
AGTTCGAGGGCGACACCCTGGTGAACCGCATCGAGCTGAAGGGCATCGACTTCAAGGAGGACGGCAACAT
CCTGGGGCACAAGCTGGAGTACAACTACAACAGCCACAACGTCTATATCATGGCCGACAAGCAGAAGAAC
GGCATCAAGGTGAACTTCAAGATCCGCCACAACATCGAGGACGGCAGCGTGCAGCTCGCCGACCACTACC
AGCAGAACACCCCCATCGGCGACGGCCCCGTGCTGCTGCCCGACAACCACTACCTGAGCTACCAGTCCGC
CCTGAGCAAAGACCCCAACGAGAAGCGCGATCACATGGTCCTGCTGGAGTTCGTGACCGCCGCCGGGATC
ACTCTCGGCATGGACGAGCTGTACAAGTAAAGCGGCCGCGACTCTAGATCATAATCAGCCATACCACATT
TGTAGAGGTTTTACTTGCTTTAAAAAACCTCCCACACCTCCCCCTGAACCTGAAACATAAAATGAATGCA
ATTGTTGTTGTTAACTTGTTTATTGCAGCTTATAATGGTTACAAATAAAGCAATAGCATCACAAATTTCA
CAAATAAAGCATTTTTTTCACTGCATTCTAGTTGTGGTTTGTCCAAACTCATCAATGTATCTTAAGGCGT
AAATTGTAAGCGTTAATATTTTGTTAAAATTCGCGTTAAATTTTTGTTAAATCAGCTCATTTTTTAACCA
ATAGGCCGAAATCGGCAAAATCCCTTATAAATCAAAAGAATAGACCGAGATAGGGT
[37 nt withheld, positions 4047-4083]
AAAGAACGTGGACTCCAACGTCAAAGG
[49 nt withheld, positions 4111-4159]
T
[91 nt withheld, positions 4161-4251]
G
[124 nt withheld, positions 4253-4376]
CAGGTGGCACTTTTCGGGGAAATGTGCGCGGAACCCCTATTTGTTTATTTTTCTAAATACATTCAAATAT
GTATCCGCTCATGAGACAATAACCCTGATAAATGCTTCAATAATATTGAAAAAGGAAGAGTCCTGAGGCG
GAAAGAACCAGCTGTGGAATGTGTGTCAGTTAGGGTGTGGAAAGTCCCCAGGCTCCCCAGCAGGCAGAAG
TATGCAAAGCATGCATCTCAATTAGTCAGCAACCAGGTGTGGAAAGTCCCCAGGCTCCCCAGCAGGCAGA
AGTATGCAAAGCATGCATCTCAATTAGTCAGCAACCATAGTCCCGCCCCTAACTCCGCCCATCCCGCCCC
TAACTCCGCCCAGTTCCGCCCATTCTCCGCCCCATGGCTGACTAATTTTTTTTATTTATGCAGAGGCCGA
GGCCGCCTCGGCCTCTGAGCTATTCCAGAAGTAGTGAGGAGGCTTTTTTGGAGGCCTAGGCTTTTGCAAA
GATCGATCAAGAGACAGGATGAGGATCGTTTCGCATGATTGAACAAGATGGATTGCACGCAGGTTCTCCG
GCCGCTTGGGTGGAGAGGCTATTCGGCTATGACTGGGCACAACAGACAATCGGCTGCTCTGATGCCGCCG
TGTTCCGGCTGTCAGCGCAGGGGCGCCCGGTTCTTTTTGTCAAGACCGACCTGTCCGGTGCCCTGAATGA
ACTGCAAGACGAGGCAGCGCGGCTATCGTGGCTGGCCACGACGGGCGTTCCTTGCGCAGCTGTGCTCGAC
GTTGTCACTGAAGCGGGAAGGGACTGGCTGCTATTGGGCGAAGTGCCGGGGCAGGATCTCCTGTCATCTC
ACCTTGCTCCTGCCGAGAAAGTATCCATCATGGCTGATGCAATGCGGCGGCTGCATACGCTTGATCCGGC
TACCTGCCCATTCGACCACCAAGCGAAACATCGCATCGAGCGAGCACGTACTCGGATGGAAGCCGGTCTT
GTCGATCAGGATGATCTGGACGAAGAGCATCAGGGGCTCGCGCCAGCCGAACTGTTCGCCAGGCTCAAGG
CGAGCATGCCCGACGGCGAGGATCTCGTCGTGACCCATGGCGATGCCTGCTTGCCGAATATCATGGTGGA
AAATGGCCGCTTTTCTGGATTCATCGACTGTGGCCGGCTGGGTGTGGCGGACCGCTATCAGGACATAGCG
TTGGCTACCCGTGATATTGCTGAAGAGCTTGGCGGCGAATGGGCTGACCGCTTCCTCGTGCTTTACGGTA
TCGCCGCTCCCGATTCGCAGCGCATCGCCTTCTATCGCCTTCTTGACGAGTTCTTCTGAGCGGGACTCTG
GGGTTCGAAATGACCGACCAAGCGACGCCCAACCTGCCATCACGAGATTTCGATTCCACCGCCGCCTTCT
ATGAAAGGTTGGGCTTCGGAATCGTTTTCCGGGACGCCGGCTGGATGATCCTCCAGCGCGGGGATCTCAT
GCTGGAGTTCTTCGCCCACCCTAGGGGGAGGCTAACTGAAACACGGAAGGAGACAATACCGGAAGGAACC
CGCGCTATGACGGCAATAAAAAGACAGAATAAAACGCACGGTGTTGGGTCGTTTGTTCATAAACGCGGGG
TTCGGTCCCAGGGCTGGCACTCTGTCGATACCCCACCGAGACCCCATTGGGGCCAATACGCCCGCGTTTC
TTCCTTTTCCCCACCCCACCCCCCAAGTTCGGGTGAAGGCCCAGGGCTCGCAGCCAACGTCGGGGCGGCA
GGCCCTGCCATAGCCTCAGGTTACTCATATATACTTTAGATTGATTTAAAACTTCATTTTTAATTTAAAA
GGATCTAGGTGAAGATCCTTTTTGATAATCTCATGACCAAAATCCCTTAACGTGAGTTTTCGTTCCACTG
AGCGTCAGACCCCGTAGAAAAGATCAAAGGATCTTCTTGAGATCCTTTTTTTCTGCGCGTAATCTGCTGC
TTGCAAACAAAAAAACCACCGCTACCAGCGGTGGTTTGTTTGCCGGATCAAGAGCTACCAACTCTTTTTC
CGAAGGTAACTGGCTTCAGCAGAGCGCAGATACCAAATACTGTTCTTCTAGTGTAGCCGTAGTTAGGCCA
CCACTTCAAGAACTCTGTAGCACCGCCTACATACCTCGCTCTGCTAATCCTGTTACCAGTGGCTGCTGCC
AGTGGCGATAAGTCGTGTCTTACCGGGTTGGACTCAAGACGATAGTTACCGGATAAGGCGCAGCGGTCGG
GCTGAACGGGGGGTTCGTGCACACAGCCCAGCTTGGAGCGAACGACCTACACCGAACTGAGATACCTACA
GCGTGAGCTATGAGAAAGCGCCACGCTTCCCGAAGGGAGAAAGGCGGACAGGTATCCGGTAAGCGGCAGG
GTCGGAACAGGAGAGCGCACGAGGGAGCTTCCAGGGGGAAACGCCTGGTATCTTTATAGTCCTGTCGGGT
TTCGCCACCTCTGACTTGAGCGTCGATTTTTGTGATGCTCGTCAGGGGGGCGGAGCCTATGGAAAAACGC
CAGCAACGCGGCCTTTTTACGGTTCCTGGCCTTTTGCTGGCCTTTTGCTCACATGTTCTTTCCTGCGTTA
TCCCCTGATTCTGTGGATAACCGTA
Features (pLannotate 1.2.2; 16 found; start..end, strand, type, name):
     75..378     +  enhancer       CMV enhancer: human cytomegalovirus immediate early enhancer
    379..582     +  promoter       CMV promoter: human cytomegalovirus (CMV) immediate early promoter
    605..642     +  misc_feature   MCS (fragment): multiple cloning site
    644..2899    +  CDS            TPCN2: TPC2_HUMAN - Also known as TPC2. Experimental evidence at protein level: Swiss-Prot protein existence level 1. (Microbial infection) Required for cell entry of coronaviruses SARS-CoV and SARS-CoV-2, as well as human coronavirus EMC (HCoV-EMC) by endocytosis. From Homo sapiens (Human).
   2901..2937    +  misc_feature   MCS (fragment): multiple cloning site
   2951..3670    +  CDS            EYFP: enhanced YFP mammalian codon-optimized
   3687..3770    +  CDS            large T antigen (fragment): large T antigen from SV40 (simian virus 40)
   3793..3914    +  polyA_signal   SV40 poly(A) signal: SV40 polyadenylation signal
   3948..4376    -  rep_origin     f1 ori (sequence partly withheld): f1 bacteriophage origin of replication; arrow indicates direction of (+) strand synthesis
   4403..4507    +  promoter       AmpR promoter: bla
   4509..4866    +  promoter       SV40 promoter: SV40 enhancer and early promoter
   4901..5695    +  CDS            NeoR/KanR: aminoglycoside phosphotransferase from Tn5; aph(3')-II (or nptII); confers resistance to neomycin, kanamycin, and G418 (Geneticin®)
   5716..5868    +  CDS            ble (fragment): BLE_KLEPN - Experimental evidence at protein level: Swiss-Prot protein existence level 1. Binding protein with a strong affinity to the bleomycin family of antibiotics. Binds to CL990; an antimitotic-antibiotic compound. From Klebsiella pneumoniae.
   5927..5974    +  polyA_signal   HSV TK poly(A) signal: herpes simplex virus thymidine kinase polyadenylation signal (Cole and Stacy, 1985)
   6065..6081    -  polyA_signal   bGH poly(A) signal (fragment): bovine growth hormone polyadenylation signal
   6303..6891    +  rep_origin     ori: high-copy-number ColE1/pMB1/pBR322/pUC origin of replication
