[The description below was written by a language model from this plasmid's Addgene catalogue record and pLannotate feature annotations shown in this document.]
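Description:
HsTPC2-EYFP is a mammalian expression plasmid built on the Clontech pEGFP-N1 backbone, in which the EGFP reporter has been replaced by EYFP. It carries the human two-pore channel 2 coding sequence (TPCN2, also called TPC2), derived from an IMAGE cDNA clone and inserted by ligation-independent cloning between remnants of the multiple cloning site. The TPC2 open reading frame sits upstream of the mammalian codon-optimised EYFP, giving a channel tagged at its C terminus with the yellow fluorescent protein. Transcription is driven by the human cytomegalovirus immediate early enhancer and promoter and terminated by the SV40 polyadenylation signal.

The plasmid is propagated in E. coli as a high-copy construct through its ColE1/pUC-type origin and is selected with kanamycin. The Tn5 aminoglycoside phosphotransferase (NeoR/KanR) gene is preceded by both a bacterial bla promoter and the SV40 enhancer/early promoter and is followed by the HSV TK polyadenylation signal. This arrangement lets the same marker confer kanamycin resistance in bacteria and G418 resistance in transfected mammalian cells. An f1 origin is also present for single-stranded DNA production. The short annotated large T antigen, ble and bGH poly(A) fragments appear to be residual backbone matches rather than functional elements.

The sequenced record is about 7 kb and the annotated TPC2 coding region is about 2.3 kb. The catalogue instead lists a 7 kb backbone, a 10 kb total size and a somewhat larger insert, so the catalogue sizes look approximate. The construct is intended for expressing fluorescently tagged TPC2 in mammalian cells. The associated work concerns NAADP-activated two-pore channels on T cell cytolytic granules.
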