Addgene plasmid #135194: HsTPC2-EYFP
Purpose: Expresses tagged TPC2 in mammalian cells
Depositing lab: Antony Galione. Depositing organization: University of Oxford. Publication: NAADP activates two-pore channels on T cell cytolytic granules to stimulate exocytosis and killing. Davis LC, Morgan AJ, Chen JL, Snead CM, Bloor-Young D, Shenderov E, Stanton-Humphreys MN, Conway SJ, Churchill GC, Parrington J, Cerundolo V, Galione A. Curr Biol. 2012 Dec 18;22(24):2331-7. doi: 10.1016/j.cub.2012.10.035. Epub 2012 Nov 21. PubMed 23177477.
Backbone
  Vector backbone: pEGFP-N1
  Backbone manufacturer: Clontech
  Backbone size w/o insert (bp): 7000
  Total vector size (bp): 10000
  Modifications to backbone: EYFP replaces EGFP
  Vector type: Mammalian Expression
Growth in bacteria
  Bacterial resistance: Kanamycin, 50 μg/mL
  Growth temperature: 37°C
  Growth strain: DH5alpha
  Copy number: High Copy
Gene/Insert
  Gene/Insert name: TPC2 (alt names: Two-pore channel 2; Tpcn2)
  Species: H. sapiens (human)
  Insert size (bp): 2448
  GenBank ID: BC063008
  Entrez Gene: TPCN2 (a.k.a. SHEP10, TPC2)
  Tag / fusion protein: EYFP (C terminal on insert)
  Cloning method: Ligation Independent Cloning
  Sequencing primers: 5′ CAACGGGACTTTCCAAAATG; 3′ GAAATTTGTGATGCTATTGC
Resource information
  A portion of this plasmid was derived from a plasmid made by: Source Bioscience
Terms and licenses: Academic/Nonprofit Terms; Industry Terms: Not Available to Industry
Depositor comments: IMAGE clone: 5214862 Collection ID: IRAT 83e4 GeneBank: BC063008
How to cite: HsTPC2-EYFP was a gift from Antony Galione (Addgene plasmid # 135194 ; http://n2t.net/addgene:135194 ; RRID:Addgene_135194)
